Addgene plasmid #123419: TRBV5-7
Purpose: construction of TCR
Depositing lab: Catherine Wu. Depositing organization: Dana-Farber Cancer Institute. Publication: A cloning and expression system to probe T-cell receptor specificity and assess functional avidity to neoantigens. Hu Z, Anandappa AJ, Sun J, Kim J, Leet DE, Bozym DJ, Chen C, Williams L, Shukla SA, Zhang W, Tabbaa D, Steelman S, Olive O, Livak KJ, Kishi H, Muraguchi A, Guleria I, Stevens J, Lane WJ, Burkhardt UE, Fritsch EF, Neuberg D, Ott PA, Keskin DB, Hacohen N, Wu CJ. Blood. 2018 Nov 1;132(18):1911-1921. doi: 10.1182/blood-2018-04-843763. Epub 2018 Aug 27. PubMed 30150207.
Backbone
  Vector backbone: pUC57-kanamycin
  Vector type: Bacterial Expression
Growth in bacteria
  Bacterial resistance: Kanamycin, 50 μg/mL
  Growth temperature: 37°C
  Growth strain: DH5alpha
  Copy number: High Copy
Gene/Insert
  Gene/Insert name: TRBV5-7
  Species: H. sapiens (human)
  Mutation: WT
  Entrez Gene: TRBV5-7 (a.k.a. TCRBV5S7, TCRBV5S7P, TRBV57)
  Cloning method: Unknown
Terms and licenses: Academic/Nonprofit Terms; Industry Terms: Not Available to Industry
Depositor comments: Cloning Method: Golden Gate.
How to cite: TRBV5-7 was a gift from Catherine Wu (Addgene plasmid # 123419 ; http://n2t.net/addgene:123419 ; RRID:Addgene_123419)
