[The description below was written by a language model from this plasmid's Addgene catalogue record and pLannotate feature annotations shown in this document.]
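Description:
TRBV5-7 is a small (about 3.4 kb) high-copy bacterial plasmid built on the pUC57-kanamycin cloning backbone. It serves as a parts-library entry for assembling human T-cell receptor (TCR) expression constructs. It replicates in E. coli from a ColE1/pUC-type origin and is selected with kanamycin through the aph(3')-Ia aminoglycoside phosphotransferase gene. Although it is catalogued as "bacterial expression", the annotated elements point to a storage and donor vector. Apart from KanR, the only annotated promoter is the backbone lac promoter, which sits with its operator and CAP site in the interrupted lacZα cloning region. It lies on the opposite strand from the insert, and no mammalian promoter or polyadenylation signal is annotated. Short rop, lacI and bom fragments are backbone remnants.

The insert is the wild-type human TRBV5-7 segment, a variable-region gene of the TCR beta chain. The protein annotation describes it as a probable non-functional open reading frame that generally cannot contribute to a productive receptor chain. Immediately downstream on the same strand, the feature table also identifies sequence matching the TCR alpha constant region (TRAC), which the catalogue entry does not mention. The record does not explain why an alpha constant segment accompanies a beta variable segment or how the two are joined. It may reflect the modular design of the assembly system, but that is inference.

The stated purpose is TCR construction, and the depositor notes Golden Gate as the cloning method. This suggests that the V segment is released by type IIS restriction digestion and ligated with other TCR fragments, although no type IIS sites are annotated. The associated publication describes a cloning and expression system for probing TCR specificity and functional avidity to neoantigens.
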