Features (pLannotate 1.2.2; 11 found; start..end, strand, type, name):
     57..214     -  CDS            lacZα (fragment): LacZα fragment of β-galactosidase; lacZ fragment
    268..591     +  CDS            TRBV5-7 (fragment): TVB57_HUMAN - Experimental evidence at protein level: Swiss-Prot protein existence level 1. Probable non-functional open reading frame (ORF) of V region of the variable domain of T cell receptor (TR) beta chain (PubMed:24600447). Non-functional ORF generally cannot participate to the synthesis of a productive T cell receptor (TR) chain due to altered V-(D)-J or switch recombination and/or splicing site (at mRNA level) and/or conserved amino acid change (protein level) (PubMed:9619395). Alpha-beta T cell receptors are antigen specific receptors which are essential to the immune response and are
    654..1061    +  CDS            TRAC: TRAC_HUMAN - Also known as TCRA. Experimental evidence at protein level: Swiss-Prot protein existence level 1. Constant region of T cell receptor (TR) alpha chain (PubMed:24600447). Alpha-beta T cell receptors are antigen specific receptors which are essential to the immune response and are present on the cell surface of T lymphocytes. Recognize peptide-major histocompatibility (MH) (pMH) complexes that are displayed by antigen presenting cells (APC), a prerequisite for efficient T cell adaptive immunity against pathogens (PubMed:25493333). Binding of alpha-beta TR to pMH complex initiates TR-
   1167..1183    -  protein_bind   lac operator: The lac repressor binds to the lac operator to inhibit transcription in E. coli. This inhibition can be relieved by adding lactose or isopropyl-β-D-thiogalactopyranoside (IPTG). lac repressor encoded by lacI
   1191..1221    -  promoter       lac promoter: promoter for the E. coli lac operon
   1236..1257    -  protein_bind   CAP binding site: CAP binding activates transcription in the presence of cAMP. E. coli catabolite activator protein
   1270..1362    -  CDS            lacI (fragment): lac repressor; lacI; The lac repressor binds to the lac operator to inhibit transcription in E. coli. This inhibition can be relieved by adding lactose or isopropyl-β-D-thiogalactopyranoside (IPTG).
   1545..2133    -  rep_origin     ori: high-copy-number ColE1/pMB1/pBR322/pUC origin of replication
   2311..3120    -  CDS            KanR: aminoglycoside phosphotransferase; aph(3')-Ia; confers resistance to kanamycin in bacteria or G418 (Geneticin®) in eukaryotes
   3227..3268    +  CDS            rop (fragment): Rop protein, which maintains plasmids at low copy number; rop
   3370..51      +  misc_feature   bom (fragment) (across the origin): basis of mobility region from pBR322
>Addgene plasmid #123419 | TRBV5-7 | addgene full sequence | sequence record 244234 | Addgene NGS Result
ATGCGGTGTGAAATACCGCACAGATGCGTAAGGAGAAAATACCGCATCAGGCGCCATTCGCCATTCAGGC
TGCGCAACTGTTGGGAAGGGCGATCGGTGCGGGCCTCTTCGCTATTACGCCAGCTGGCGAAAGGGGGATG
TGCTGCAAGGCGATTAAGTTGGGTAACGCCAGGGTTTTCCCAGTCACGACGTTGTAAAACGACGGCCAGA
GAATTCGAGCTCGGTACCTCGCGAATACATCTAGATGGGGATCCACCGGTCGCCACCATGGGCCCCGGGC
TCCTCTGCTGGGTGCTGCTTTGTCCCCTAGGAGAAGGCCCAGTGGACGCTGGAGTCACCCAAAGTCCCAC
ACACCTGATCAAAACGAGAGGACAGCACGTGACTCTGAGATGCTCTCCTATCTCTGGGCACACCAGTGTG
TCCTCGTACCAACAGGCCCTGGGTCAGGGGCCCCAGTTTATCTTTCAGTATTATGAGAAAGAAGAGAGAG
GAAGAGGAAACTTCCCTGATCAATTCTCAGGTCACCAGTTCCCTAACTATAGCTCTGAGCTGAATGTGAA
CGCCTTGTTGCTAGGGGACTCGGCCCTCTATGAGACCTAAGGTGGTGGTGGTTCTGGTTCTGGTTCTGGT
GGTGGTTCTGGTGGTGGTCTCTTGACCCTGCCGTGTACCAGCTGAGAGACTCTAAATCCAGTGACAAGTC
TGTCTGCCTATTCACCGATTTTGATTCTCAAACAAATGTGTCACAAAGTAAGGATTCTGATGTGTATATC
ACAGACAAAACTGTGCTAGACATGAGGTCTATGGACTTCAAGAGCAACAGTGCTGTGGCCTGGAGCAACA
AATCTGACTTTGCATGTGCAAACGCCTTCAACAACAGCATTATTCCAGAAGACACCTTCTTCCCCAGCCC
AGAAAGTTCCTGTGATGTCAAGCTGGTCGAGAAAAGCTTTGAAACAGATACGAACCTAAACTTTCAAAAC
CTGTCAGTGATTGGGTTCCGAATCCTCCTCCTGAAAGTGGCCGGGTTTAATCTGCTCATGACGCTGCGGC
TGTGGTCCAGCTAAAGCGGCCGCGTCGACAATCAAATCGGATCCCGGGCCCGTCGACTGCAGAGGCCTGC
ATGCAAGCTTGGTGTAATCATGGTCATAGCTGTTTCCTGTGTGAAATTGTTATCCGCTCACAATTCCACA
CAACATACGAGCCGGAAGCATAAAGTGTAAAGCCTGGGGTGCCTAATGAGTGAGCTAACTCACATTAATT
GCGTTGCGCTCACTGCCCGCTTTCCAGTCGGGAAACCTGTCGTGCCAGCTGCATTAATGAATCGGCCAAC
GCGCGGGGAGAGGCGGTTTGCGTATTGGGCGCTCTTCCGCTTCCTCGCTCACTGACTCGCTGCGCTCGGT
CGTTCGGCTGCGGCGAGCGGTATCAGCTCACTCAAAGGCGGTAATACGGTTATCCACAGAATCAGGGGAT
AACGCAGGAAAGAACATGTGAGCAAAAGGCCAGCAAAAGGCCAGGAACCGTAAAAAGGCCGCGTTGCTGG
CGTTTTTCCATAGGCTCCGCCCCCCTGACGAGCATCACAAAAATCGACGCTCAAGTCAGAGGTGGCGAAA
CCCGACAGGACTATAAAGATACCAGGCGTTTCCCCCTGGAAGCTCCCTCGTGCGCTCTCCTGTTCCGACC
CTGCCGCTTACCGGATACCTGTCCGCCTTTCTCCCTTCGGGAAGCGTGGCGCTTTCTCATAGCTCACGCT
GTAGGTATCTCAGTTCGGTGTAGGTCGTTCGCTCCAAGCTGGGCTGTGTGCACGAACCCCCCGTTCAGCC
CGACCGCTGCGCCTTATCCGGTAACTATCGTCTTGAGTCCAACCCGGTAAGACACGACTTATCGCCACTG
GCAGCAGCCACTGGTAACAGGATTAGCAGAGCGAGGTATGTAGGCGGTGCTACAGAGTTCTTGAAGTGGT
GGCCTAACTACGGCTACACTAGAAGAACAGTATTTGGTATCTGCGCTCTGCTGAAGCCAGTTACCTTCGG
AAAAAGAGTTGGTAGCTCTTGATCCGGCAAACAAACCACCGCTGGTAGCGGTGGTTTTTTTGTTTGCAAG
CAGCAGATTACGCGCAGAAAAAAAGGATCTCAAGAAGATCCTTTGATCTTTTCTACGGGGTCTGACGCTC
AGTGGAACGAAAACTCACGTTAAGGGATTTTGGTCATGAGATTATCAAAAAGGATCTTCACCTAGATCCT
TTTAAATTAAAAATGAAGTTTTAAATCAAGCCCAATCTGAATAATGTTACAACCAATTAACCAATTCTGA
TTAGAAAAACTCATCGAGCATCAAATGAAACTGCAATTTATTCATATCAGGATTATCAATACCATATTTT
TGAAAAAGCCGTTTCTGTAATGAAGGAGAAAACTCACCGAGGCAGTTCCATAGGATGGCAAGATCCTGGT
ATCGGTCTGCGATTCCGACTCGTCCAACATCAATACAACCTATTAATTTCCCCTCGTCAAAAATAAGGTT
ATCAAGTGAGAAATCACCATGAGTGACGACTGAATCCGGTGAGAATGGCAAAAGTTTATGCATTTCTTTC
CAGACTTGTTCAACAGGCCAGCCATTACGCTCGTCATCAAAATCACTCGCATCAACCAAACCGTTATTCA
TTCGTGATTGCGCCTGAGCGAGACGAAATACGCGATCGCTGTTAAAAGGACAATTACAAACAGGAATCGA
ATGCAACCGGCGCAGGAACACTGCCAGCGCATCAACAATATTTTCACCTGAATCAGGATATTCTTCTAAT
ACCTGGAATGCTGTTTTTCCGGGGATCGCAGTGGTGAGTAACCATGCATCATCAGGAGTACGGATAAAAT
GCTTGATGGTCGGAAGAGGCATAAATTCCGTCAGCCAGTTTAGTCTGACCATCTCATCTGTAACATCATT
GGCAACGCTACCTTTGCCATGTTTCAGAAACAACTCTGGCGCATCGGGCTTCCCATACAAGCGATAGATT
GTCGCACCTGATTGCCCGACATTATCGCGAGCCCATTTATACCCATATAAATCAGCATCCATGTTGGAAT
TTAATCGCGGCCTCGACGTTTCCCGTTGAATATGGCTCATAACACCCCTTGTATTACTGTTTATGTAAGC
AGACAGTTTTATTGTTCATGATGATATATTTTTATCTTGTGCAATGTAACATCAGAGATTTTGAGACACG
GGCCAGAGCTGCATCGCGCGTTTCGGTGATGACGGTGAAAACCTCTGACACATGCAGCTCCCGGAGACGG
TCACAGCTTGTCTGTAAGCGGATGCCGGGAGCAGACAAGCCCGTCAGGGCGCGTCAGCGGGTGTTGGCGG
GTGTCGGGGCTGGCTTAACTATGCGGCATCAGAGCAGATTGTACTGAGAGTGCACCAT
